Addgene plasmid #118426: pDRF1-GW mKate2-T2A-mTurquoise2
Purpose: Produces equimolar expression of mKate2 and mTq2
Depositing lab: Bas Teusink. Depositing organization: Vrije Universiteit Amsterdam. Publication: In vivo characterisation of fluorescent proteins in budding yeast. Botman D, de Groot DH, Schmidt P, Goedhart J, Teusink B. Sci Rep. 2019 Feb 19;9(1):2234. doi: 10.1038/s41598-019-38913-z. PubMed 30783202.
Backbone
  Vector backbone: pDRF1-GW
  Vector type: Yeast Expression
  Selectable markers: URA3
Growth in bacteria
  Bacterial resistance: Ampicillin, 100 μg/mL
  Growth temperature: 37°C
  Growth strain: DH5alpha
  Copy number: High Copy
Gene/Insert
  Gene/Insert name: mKate2-T2A-mTq2
  Species: Synthetic
  Cloning method: Restriction Enzyme; 5′ cloning site unknown (unknown if destroyed); 3′ cloning site unknown (unknown if destroyed)
  Sequencing primers: 5′ AACAATCGTTAATAATTAATTAATTGG; 3′ GAGTCACTTTAAAATTTGTATACAC
Terms and licenses: Academic/Nonprofit Terms; Industry Terms: Not Available to Industry
How to cite: pDRF1-GW mKate2-T2A-mTurquoise2 was a gift from Bas Teusink (Addgene plasmid # 118426 ; http://n2t.net/addgene:118426 ; RRID:Addgene_118426)
