[The description below was written by a language model from this plasmid's Addgene catalogue record and pLannotate feature annotations shown in this document.]
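Description:
pDRF1-GW mKate2-T2A-mTurquoise2 is an 8,463 nt yeast expression plasmid built on the pDRF1-GW backbone, an episomal E. coli/Saccharomyces cerevisiae shuttle vector. In yeast it replicates from the 2μ origin and is selected through the URA3 auxotrophic marker with its own promoter, which complements uracil auxotrophy and can be counterselected with 5-FOA. In bacteria it is maintained at high copy by a ColE1/pUC-type origin and selected with ampicillin via β-lactamase. An f1 origin and remnants of a pBluescript-style lac region (lac promoter/operator, lacZα fragment, MCS fragment, T7 promoter) are also annotated as backbone carry-over.

The payload is a synthetic open reading frame sitting between Gateway attB1 and attB2 sites, consisting of the red fluorescent protein mKate2 followed by the cyan fluorescent protein mTurquoise2. The gap of about 90 nt between the two annotated coding sequences corresponds to the T2A linker named in the catalogue entry, although the T2A itself is not annotated in the feature table. A 2A peptide causes ribosomal skipping during translation, so a single transcript yields two separate proteins in roughly equimolar amounts, which is the stated purpose of the plasmid. The cassette is followed by the ADH1 terminator. The driving promoter is not named in the record; the region upstream of attB1 carries only fragmentary yeast genomic annotations, so its identity cannot be stated from these fields. The construct comes from a study characterising fluorescent proteins in vivo in budding yeast. There, fixed-ratio co-expression of two fluorophores allows one signal to serve as an internal reference for the other.
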