Features (pLannotate 1.2.2; 26 found; start..end, strand, type, name):
      3..257     -  CDS            BRP1 (fragment): BRP1_YEAST - Protein predicted: Swiss-Prot protein existence level 4. From Saccharomyces cerevisiae (strain ATCC 204508 / S288c) (Baker's yeast).
    359..375     -  promoter       ARG4 promoter (fragment): S. cerevisiae ARG4
    480..563     +  CDS            YG007_YEAST: Protein predicted: Swiss-Prot protein existence level 4. From Saccharomyces cerevisiae (strain ATCC 204508 / S288c) (Baker's yeast).
    800..824     +  protein_bind   attB1: mutant version of attB; recombination site for the Gateway® BP reaction BP Clonase™
    847..1533    +  CDS            mKate2: mKate2 is a basic (constitutively fluorescent) red fluorescent protein published in 2009, derived from Entacmaea quadricolor. It is reported to be a rapidly-maturing monomer with moderate acid sensitivity.
   1624..2343    +  CDS            mTurquoise2: enhanced monomeric variant of CFP (Goedhart et al., 2012) mammalian codon-optimized
   2353..2377    -  protein_bind   attB2: mutant version of attB; recombination site for the Gateway® BP reaction BP Clonase™
   2405..2431    +  misc_feature   MCS (fragment): pBluescript multiple cloning site
   2440..2458    -  promoter       T7 promoter: promoter for bacteriophage T7 RNA polymerase
   2459..2602    +  CDS            ADH1 (fragment): ADH1_YEAST - Also known as ADC1. Experimental evidence at protein level: Swiss-Prot protein existence level 1. This isozyme preferentially catalyzes the conversion of primary unbranched alcohols to their corresponding aldehydes. Also shows activity toward secondary alcohols. From Saccharomyces cerevisiae (strain ATCC 204508 / S288c) (Baker's yeast).
   2606..2793    +  terminator     ADH1 terminator: S. cerevisiae ADH1; transcription terminator for the S. cerevisiae alcohol dehydrogenase 1 (ADH1) gene
   2801..2958    +  CDS            lacZα (fragment): LacZα fragment of β-galactosidase; lacZ fragment
   2964..3015    -  misc_feature   bom (fragment): basis of mobility region from pBR322
   3020..3103    +  CDS            RAF1 (fragment): RAF_YEAST - Experimental evidence at transcript level: Swiss-Prot protein existence level 2. Antagonizes transcriptional repression of recombinase FLP by REP1-REP2. May play a role in plasmid partitioning. From Saccharomyces cerevisiae (strain ATCC 204508 / S288c) (Baker's yeast).
   3257..4603    -  rep_origin     2μ ori: yeast 2μ plasmid origin of replication
   4608..4624    -  promoter       tet promoter (fragment): E. coli promoter for tetracycline efflux protein gene
   4714..5517    -  CDS            URA3: orotidine-5'-phosphate decarboxylase, required for uracil biosynthesis; S. cerevisiae URA3; yeast auxotrophic marker, counterselectable with 5-fluoroorotic acid (5-FOA)
   5518..5733    -  promoter       URA3 promoter: S. cerevisiae URA3
   5844..5948    +  promoter       AmpR promoter: bla
   5949..6809    +  CDS            AmpR: β-lactamase; bla; confers resistance to ampicillin, carbenicillin, and related antibiotics
   6980..7568    +  rep_origin     ori: high-copy-number ColE1/pMB1/pBR322/pUC origin of replication
   7751..7843    +  CDS            lacI (fragment): lac repressor; lacI; The lac repressor binds to the lac operator to inhibit transcription in E. coli. This inhibition can be relieved by adding lactose or isopropyl-β-D-thiogalactopyranoside (IPTG).
   7856..7877    +  protein_bind   CAP binding site: CAP binding activates transcription in the presence of cAMP. E. coli catabolite activator protein
   7892..7922    +  promoter       lac promoter: promoter for the E. coli lac operon
   7930..7946    +  protein_bind   lac operator: The lac repressor binds to the lac operator to inhibit transcription in E. coli. This inhibition can be relieved by adding lactose or isopropyl-β-D-thiogalactopyranoside (IPTG). lac repressor encoded by lacI
   8027..8455    -  rep_origin     f1 ori (sequence partly withheld): f1 bacteriophage origin of replication; arrow indicates direction of (+) strand synthesis
>Addgene plasmid #118426 | pDRF1-GW mKate2-T2A-mTurquoise2 | depositor full sequence | sequence record 223785 | pDRF1-GW mKate2-T2A-mTurquoise2 sequence 8463 bps
CAAGCTTCCTGAAACGGAGAAACATAAACAGGCATTGCTGGGATCACCCATACATCACTCTGTTTTGCCT
GACCTTTTCCGGTAATTTGAAAACAAACCCGGTCTCGAAGCGGAGATCCGGCGATAATTACCGCAGAAAT
AAACCCATACACGAGACGTAGAACCAGCCGCACATGGCCGGAGAAACTCCTGCGAGAATTTCGTAAACTC
GCGCGCATTGCATCTGTATTTCCTAATGCGGCACTTCCAGGCCTCGATCGAGACCGTTTATCCATTGCTT
TTTTGTTGTCTTTTTCCCTCGTTCACAGAAAGTCTGAAGAAGCTATAGTAGAACTATGAGCTTTTTTTGT
TTCTGTTTTCCTTTTTTTTTTTTTTACCTCTGTGGAAATTGTTACTCTCACACTCTTTAGTTCGTTTGTT
TGTTTTGTTTATTCCAATTATGACCGGTGACGAAACGTGGTCGATGGTGGGTACCGCTTATGCTCCCCTC
CATTAGTTTCGATTATATAAAAAGGCCAAATATTGTATTATTTTCAAATGTCCTATCATTATCGTCTAAC
ATCTAATTTCTCTTAAATTTTTTCTCTTTCTTTCCTATAACACCAATAGTGAAAATCTTTTTTTCTTCTA
TATCTACAAAAACTTTTTTTTTCTATCAACCTCGTTGATAAATTTTTTCTTTAACAATCGTTAATAATTA
ATTAATTGGAAAATAACCATTTTTTCTCTCTTTTATACACACATTCAAAAGAAAGAAAAAAAATATACCC
CAGCCTCGACTAGTGAATTCGCGGCCATCACAAGTTTGTACAAAAAAGCAGGCTGCTAGCGCTACCGGTC
GCCACCATGGTGAGCGAGCTGATTAAGGAGAACATGCACATGAAGCTCTACATGGAGGGCACCGTGAACA
ACCACCACTTCAAGTGCACATCCGAGGGCGAAGGCAAGCCCTACGAGGGCACCCAGACCATGAGAATCAA
GGCGGTCGAGGGCGGCCCTCTCCCCTTCGCCTTCGACATCCTGGCTACCAGCTTCATGTACGGCAGCAAA
ACCTTCATCAACCACACCCAGGGCATCCCCGACTTCTTTAAGCAGTCCTTCCCCGAGGGCTTCACATGGG
AGAGAGTCACCACATACGAAGACGGGGGCGTGCTGACCGCTACCCAGGACACCAGCCTCCAGGACGGCTG
CCTCATCTACAACGTCAAGATCAGAGGGGTGAACTTCCCATCCAACGGCCCTGTGATGCAGAAGAAAACA
CTCGGCTGGGAGGCCTCCACCGAGACCCTGTACCCCGCTGACGGCGGCCTGGAAGGCAGAGCCGACATGG
CCCTGAAGCTCGTGGGCGGGGGCCACCTGATCTGCAACTTGAAGACCACATACAGATCCAAGAAACCCGC
TAAGAACCTCAAGATGCCCGGCGTCTACTATGTGGACAGAAGACTGGAAAGAATCAAGGAGGCCGACAAA
GAGACCTACGTCGAGCAGCACGAGGTGGCTGTGGCCAGATACTGCGACCTCCCTAGCAAACTGCTGTACA
AGTCCGGAGAGGGCAGAGGAAGTCTTCTAACATGCGGTGACGTGGAGGAGAATCCCGGCCCTGGGGATCC
ACCGGTCGCCACCATGGTGAGCAAGGGCGAGGAGCTGTTCACCGGGGTGGTGCCCATCCTGGTCGAGCTG
GACGGCGACGTAAACGGCCACAAGTTCAGCGTGTCCGGCGAGGGCGAGGGCGATGCCACCTACGGCAAGC
TGACCCTGAAGTTCATCTGCACCACCGGCAAGCTGCCCGTGCCCTGGCCCACCCTCGTGACCACCCTGTC
CTGGGGCGTGCAGTGCTTCGCCCGCTACCCCGACCACATGAAGCAGCACGACTTCTTCAAGTCCGCCATG
CCCGAAGGCTACGTCCAGGAGCGCACCATCTTCTTCAAGGACGACGGCAACTACAAGACCCGCGCCGAGG
TGAAGTTCGAGGGCGACACCCTGGTGAACCGCATCGAGCTGAAGGGCATCGACTTCAAGGAGGACGGCAA
CATCCTGGGGCACAAGCTGGAGTACAACTACTTTAGCGACAACGTCTATATCACCGCCGACAAGCAGAAG
AACGGCATCAAGGCCAACTTCAAGATCCGCCACAACATCGAGGACGGCGGCGTGCAGCTCGCCGACCACT
ACCAGCAGAACACCCCCATCGGCGACGGCCCCGTGCTGCTGCCCGACAACCACTACCTGAGCACCCAGTC
CAAGCTGAGCAAAGACCCCAACGAGAAGCGCGATCACATGGTCCTGCTGGAGTTCGTGACCGCCGCCGGG
ATCACTCTCGGCATGGACGAGCTGTACAAGTAAAGCGGCCGCACCCAGCTTTCTTGTACAAAGTGGTGTA
GTTAATTCATGATGGCCGCTGCAGGTCGACCTCGAGGGGGGGCCCGGTACCCAATTCGCCCTATAGTGAG
TCGTATTACGCGCGGATCCAGCTTTGGACTTCTTCGCCAGAGGTTTGGTCAAGTCTCCAATCAAGGTTGT
CGGCTTGTCTACCTTGCCAGAAATTTACGAAAAGATGGAAAAGGGTCAAATCGTTGGTAGATACGTTGTT
GACACTTCTAAATAAGCGAATTTCTTATGATTTATGATTTTTATTATTAAATAAGTTATAAAAAAAATAA
GTGTATACAAATTTTAAAGTGACTCTTAGGTTTTAAAACGANAATTCTTATTCTTGAGTAACTCTTTCCT
GTAGGTCAGGTTGCTTTCTCAGGTATAGCATGAGGTCGCTCTTATTGACCACACCTCTACCGGCATGCCA
ATTCACTGGCCGTCGTTTTACAACGTCGTGACTGGGAAAACCCTGGCGTTACCCAACTTAATCGCCTTGC
AGCACATCCCCCTTTCGCCAGCTGGCGTAATAGCGAAGAGGCCCGCACCGATCGCCCTTCCCAACAGTTG
CGCAGCCTGAATGGCGAATGGCGCCTGATGCGGTATTTTCTCCTTACGCATCTGTGCGGTATTTCACACC
GCATAATCGGATCGTACTTGTTACCCATCATTGAATTTTGAACATCCGAACCTGGGAGTTTTCCCTGAAA
CAGATAGTATATTTGAACCTGTATAATAATATATAGTCTAGCGCTTTACGGAAGACAATGTATGTATTTC
GGTTCCTGGAGAAACTATTGCATCTATTGCATAGGTAATCTTGCACGTCGCATCCCCGGTTCATTTTCTG
CGTTTCCATCTTGCACTTCAATAGCATATCTTTGTTAACGAAGCATCTGTGCTTCATTTTGTAGAACAAA
AATGCAACGCGAGAGCGCTAATTTTTCAAACAAAGAATCTGAGCTGCATTTTTACAGAACAGAAATGCAA
CGCGAAAGCGCTATTTTACCAACGAAGAATCTGTGCTTCATTTTTGTAAAACAAAAATGCAACGCGAGAG
CGCTAATTTTTCAAACAAAGAATCTGAGCTGCATTTTTACAGAACAGAAATGCAACGCGAGAGCGCTATT
TTACCAACAAAGAATCTATACTTCTTTTTTGTTCTACAAAAATGCATCCCGAGAGCGCTATTTTTCTAAC
AAAGCATCTTAGATTACTTTTTTTCTCCTTTGTGCGCTCTATAATGCAGTCTCTTGATAACTTTTTGCAC
TGTAGGTCCGTTAAGGTTAGAAGAAGGCTACTTTGGTGTCTATTTTCTCTTCCATAAAAAAAGCCTGACT
CCACTTCCCGCGTTTACTGATTACTAGCGAAGCTGCGGGTGCATTTTTTCAAGATAAAGGCATCCCCGAT
TATATTCTATACCGATGTGGATTGCGCATACTTTGTGAACAGAAAGTGATAGCGTTGATGATTCTTCATT
GGTCAGAAAATTATGAACGGTTTCTTCTATTTTGTCTCTATATACTACGTATAGGAAATGTTTACATTTT
CGTATTGTTTTCGATTCACTCTATGAATAGTTCTTACTACAATTTTTTTGTCTAAAGAGTAATACTAGAG
ATAAACATAAAAAATGTAGAGGTCGAGTTTAGATGCAAGTTCAAGGAGCGAAAGGTGGATGGGTAGGTTA
TATAGGGATATAGCACAGAGATATATAGCAAAGAGATACTTTTGAGCAATGTTTGTGGAAGCGGTATTCG
CAATATTTTAGTAGCTCGTTACAGTCCGGTGCGTTTTTGGTTTTTTGAAAGTGCGTCTTCAGAGCGCTTT
TGGTTTTCAAAAGCGCTCTGAAGTTCCTATACTTTCTAGCTAGAGAATAGGAACTTCGGAATAGGAACTT
CAAAGCGTTTCCGAAAACGAGCGCTTCCGAAAATGCAACGCGAGCTGCGCACATACAGCTCACTGTTCAC
GTCGCACCTATATCTGCGTGTTGCCTGTATATATATATACATGAGAAGAACGGCATAGTGCGTGTTTATG
CTTAAATGCGTACTTATATGCGTCTATTTATGTAGGATGAAAGGTAGTCTAGTACCTCCTGTGATATTAT
CCCATTCCATGCGGGGTATCGTATGCTTCCTTCAGCACTACCCTTTAGCTGTTCTATATGCTGCCACTCC
TCAATTGGATTAGTCTCATCCTTCAATGCTATCATTTCCTTTGATATTGGATCGATCCGATGATAAGCTG
TCAAACATGAGAATTGGGTAATAACTGATATAATTAAATTGAAGCTCTAATTTGTGAGTTTAGTATACAT
GCATTTACTTATAATACAGTTTTTTAGTTTTGCTGGCCGCATCTTCTCAAATATGCTTCCCAGCCTGCTT
TTCTGTAACGTTCACCCTCTACCTTAGCATCCCTTCCCTTTGCAAATAGTCCTCTTCCAACAATAATAAT
GTCAGATCCTGTAGAGACCACATCATCCACGGTTCTATACTGTTGACCCAATGCGTCTCCCTTGTCATCT
AAACCCACACCGGGTGTCATAATCAACCAATCGTAACCTTCATCTCTTCCACCCATGTCTCTTTGAGCAA
TAAAGCCGATAACAAAATCTTTGTCGCTCTTCGCAATGTCAACAGTACCCTTAGTATATTCTCCAGTAGA
TAGGGAGCCCTTGCATGACAATTCTGCTAACATCAAAAGGCCTCTAGGTTCCTTTGTTACTTCTTCTGCC
GCCTGCTTCAAACCGCTAACAATACCTGGGCCCACCACACCGTGTGCATTCGTAATGTCTGCCCATTCTG
CTATTCTGTATACACCCGCAGAGTACTGCAATTTGACTGTATTACCAATGTCAGCAAATTTTCTGTCTTC
GAAGAGTAAAAAATTGTACTTGGCGGATAATGCCTTTAGCGGCTTAACTGTGCCCTCCATGGAAAAATCA
GTCAAGATATCCACATGTGTTTTTAGTAAACAAATTTTGGGACCTAATGCTTCAACTAACTCCAGTAATT
CCTTGGTGGTACGAACATCCAATGAAGCACACAAGTTTGTTTGCTTTTCGTGCATGATATTAAATAGCTT
GGCAGCAACAGGACTAGGATGAGTAGCAGCACGTTCCTTATATGTAGCTTTCGACATGATTTATCTTCGT
TTCCTGCATGTTTTTGTTCTGTGCAGTTGGGTTAAGAATACTGGGCAATTTCATGTTTCTTCAACACTAC
ATATGCGTATATATACCAATCTAAGTCTGTGCTCCTTCCTTCGTTCTTCCTTCTGTTCGGAGATTACCGA
ATCAAAAAAATTTCAAGGAAACCGAAATCAAAAAAAAGAATAAAAAAAAAATGATGAATTGAAAAGCTAA
TTCTTGAAGACGAAAGGGCCTCGTGATACGCCTATTTTTATAGGTTAATGTCATGATAATAATGGTTTCT
TAGACGTCAGGTGGCACTTTTCGGGGAAATGTGCGCGGAACCCCTATTTGTTTATTTTTCTAAATACATT
CAAATATGTATCCGCTCATGAGACAATAACCCTGATAAATGCTTCAATAATATTGAAAAAGGAAGAGTAT
GAGTATTCAACATTTCCGTGTCGCCCTTATTCCCTTTTTTGCGGCATTTTGCCTTCCTGTTTTTGCTCAC
CCAGAAACGCTGGTGAAAGTAAAAGATGCTGAAGATCAGTTGGGTGCACGAGTGGGTTACATCGAACTGG
ATCTCAACAGCGGTAAGATCCTTGAGAGTTTTCGCCCCGAAGAACGTTTTCCAATGATGAGCACTTTTAA
AGTTCTGCTATGTGGCGCGGTATTATCCCGTATTGACGCCGGGCAAGAGCAACTCGGTCGCCGCATACAC
TATTCTCAGAATGACTTGGTTGAGTACTCACCAGTCACAGAAAAGCATCTTACGGATGGCATGACAGTAA
GAGAATTATGCAGTGCTGCCATAACCATGAGTGATAACACTGCGGCCAACTTACTTCTGACAACGATCGG
AGGACCGAAGGAGCTAACCGCTTTTTTGCACAACATGGGGGATCATGTAACTCGCCTTGATCGTTGGGAA
CCGGAGCTGAATGAAGCCATACCAAACGACGAGCGTGACACCACGATGCCTGTAGCAATGGCAACAACGT
TGCGCAAACTATTAACTGGCGAACTACTTACTCTAGCTTCCCGGCAACAATTAATAGACTGGATGGAGGC
GGATAAAGTTGCAGGACCACTTCTGCGCTCGGCCCTTCCGGCTGGCTGGTTTATTGCTGATAAATCTGGA
GCCGGTGAGCGTGGGTCTCGCGGTATCATTGCAGCACTGGGGCCAGATGGTAAGCCCTCCCGTATCGTAG
TTATCTACACGACGGGGAGTCAGGCAACTATGGATGAACGAAATAGACAGATCGCTGAGATAGGTGCCTC
ACTGATTAAGCATTGGTAACTGTCAGACCAAGTTTACTCATATATACTTTAGATTGATTTAAAACTTCAT
TTTTAATTTAAAAGGATCTAGGTGAAGATCCTTTTTGATAATCTCATGACCAAAATCCCTTAACGTGAGT
TTTCGTTCCACTGAGCGTCAGACCCCGTAGAAAAGATCAAAGGATCTTCTTGAGATCCTTTTTTTCTGCG
CGTAATCTGCTGCTTGCAAACAAAAAAACCACCGCTACCAGCGGTGGTTTGTTTGCCGGATCAAGAGCTA
CCAACTCTTTTTCCGAAGGTAACTGGCTTCAGCAGAGCGCAGATACCAAATACTGTTCTTCTAGTGTAGC
CGTAGTTAGGCCACCACTTCAAGAACTCTGTAGCACCGCCTACATACCTCGCTCTGCTAATCCTGTTACC
AGTGGCTGCTGCCAGTGGCGATAAGTCGTGTCTTACCGGGTTGGACTCAAGACGATAGTTACCGGATAAG
GCGCAGCGGTCGGGCTGAACGGGGGGTTCGTGCACACAGCCCAGCTTGGAGCGAACGACCTACACCGAAC
TGAGATACCTACAGCGTGAGCTATGAGAAAGCGCCACGCTTCCCGAAGGGAGAAAGGCGGACAGGTATCC
GGTAAGCGGCAGGGTCGGAACAGGAGAGCGCACGAGGGAGCTTCCAGGGGGAAACGCCTGGTATCTTTAT
AGTCCTGTCGGGTTTCGCCACCTCTGACTTGAGCGTCGATTTTTGTGATGCTCGTCAGGGGGGCGGAGCC
TATGGAAAAACGCCAGCAACGCGGCCTTTTTACGGTTCCTGGCCTTTTGCTGGCCTTTTGCTCACATGTT
CTTTCCTGCGTTATCCCCTGATTCTGTGGATAACCGTATTACCGCCTTTGAGTGAGCTGATACCGCTCGC
CGCAGCCGAACGACCGAGCGCAGCGAGTCAGTGAGCGAGGAAGCGGAAGAGCGCCCAATACGCAAACCGC
CTCTCCCCGCGCGTTGGCCGATTCATTAATGCAGCTGGCACGACAGGTTTCCCGACTGGAAAGCGGGCAG
TGAGCGCAACGCAATTAATGTGAGTTAGCTCACTCATTAGGCACCCCAGGCTTTACACTTTATGCTTCCG
GCTCGTATGTTGTGTGGAATTGTGAGCGGATAACAATTTCACACAGGAAACAGCTATGACCATGATTACG
CCAAGCTTACCGCATCAGGAAATTGTAAGCGTTAATATTTTGTTAAAATTCGCGTTAAATTTTTGTTAAA
TCAGCTCATTTTTTAACCAATAGGCCGAAATCGGCAAAATCCCTTATAAATCAAAAGAATAGACCGAGAT
AGGGT
[37 nt withheld, positions 8126-8162]
AAAGAACGTGGACTCCAACGTCAAAGG
[49 nt withheld, positions 8190-8238]
T
[91 nt withheld, positions 8240-8330]
G
[124 nt withheld, positions 8332-8455]
CCATTCGC
