Features (pLannotate 1.2.2; 26 found; start..end, strand, type, name):
      3..257     -  CDS            BRP1 (fragment): BRP1_YEAST - Protein predicted: Swiss-Prot protein existence level 4. From Saccharomyces cerevisiae (strain ATCC 204508 / S288c) (Baker's yeast).
    359..375     -  promoter       ARG4 promoter (fragment): S. cerevisiae ARG4
    480..563     +  CDS            YG007_YEAST: Protein predicted: Swiss-Prot protein existence level 4. From Saccharomyces cerevisiae (strain ATCC 204508 / S288c) (Baker's yeast).
    800..824     +  protein_bind   attB1: mutant version of attB; recombination site for the Gateway® BP reaction BP Clonase™
    847..1533    +  CDS            mKate2: mKate2 is a basic (constitutively fluorescent) red fluorescent protein published in 2009, derived from Entacmaea quadricolor. It is reported to be a rapidly-maturing monomer with moderate acid sensitivity.
   1624..2343    +  CDS            mTurquoise2: enhanced monomeric variant of CFP (Goedhart et al., 2012) mammalian codon-optimized
   2353..2377    -  protein_bind   attB2: mutant version of attB; recombination site for the Gateway® BP reaction BP Clonase™
   2405..2431    +  misc_feature   MCS (fragment): pBluescript multiple cloning site
   2440..2458    -  promoter       T7 promoter: promoter for bacteriophage T7 RNA polymerase
   2459..2602    +  CDS            ADH1 (fragment): ADH1_YEAST - Also known as ADC1. Experimental evidence at protein level: Swiss-Prot protein existence level 1. This isozyme preferentially catalyzes the conversion of primary unbranched alcohols to their corresponding aldehydes. Also shows activity toward secondary alcohols. From Saccharomyces cerevisiae (strain ATCC 204508 / S288c) (Baker's yeast).
   2606..2793    +  terminator     ADH1 terminator: S. cerevisiae ADH1; transcription terminator for the S. cerevisiae alcohol dehydrogenase 1 (ADH1) gene
   2801..2958    +  CDS            lacZα (fragment): LacZα fragment of β-galactosidase; lacZ fragment
   2964..3015    -  misc_feature   bom (fragment): basis of mobility region from pBR322
   3020..3103    +  CDS            RAF1 (fragment): RAF_YEAST - Experimental evidence at transcript level: Swiss-Prot protein existence level 2. Antagonizes transcriptional repression of recombinase FLP by REP1-REP2. May play a role in plasmid partitioning. From Saccharomyces cerevisiae (strain ATCC 204508 / S288c) (Baker's yeast).
   3257..4603    -  rep_origin     2μ ori: yeast 2μ plasmid origin of replication
   4608..4624    -  promoter       tet promoter (fragment): E. coli promoter for tetracycline efflux protein gene
   4714..5517    -  CDS            URA3: orotidine-5'-phosphate decarboxylase, required for uracil biosynthesis; S. cerevisiae URA3; yeast auxotrophic marker, counterselectable with 5-fluoroorotic acid (5-FOA)
   5518..5733    -  promoter       URA3 promoter: S. cerevisiae URA3
   5844..5948    +  promoter       AmpR promoter: bla
   5949..6809    +  CDS            AmpR: β-lactamase; bla; confers resistance to ampicillin, carbenicillin, and related antibiotics
   6980..7568    +  rep_origin     ori: high-copy-number ColE1/pMB1/pBR322/pUC origin of replication
   7751..7843    +  CDS            lacI (fragment): lac repressor; lacI; The lac repressor binds to the lac operator to inhibit transcription in E. coli. This inhibition can be relieved by adding lactose or isopropyl-β-D-thiogalactopyranoside (IPTG).
   7856..7877    +  protein_bind   CAP binding site: CAP binding activates transcription in the presence of cAMP. E. coli catabolite activator protein
   7892..7922    +  promoter       lac promoter: promoter for the E. coli lac operon
   7930..7946    +  protein_bind   lac operator: The lac repressor binds to the lac operator to inhibit transcription in E. coli. This inhibition can be relieved by adding lactose or isopropyl-β-D-thiogalactopyranoside (IPTG). lac repressor encoded by lacI
   8027..8455    -  rep_origin     f1 ori (sequence partly withheld): f1 bacteriophage origin of replication; arrow indicates direction of (+) strand synthesis
>Addgene plasmid #118426 | pDRF1-GW mKate2-T2A-mTurquoise2 | addgene full sequence | sequence record 236371 | Addgene NGS Result
CAAGCTTCCTGAAACGGAGAAACATAAACAGGCATTGCTGGGATCACCCATACATCACTCTGTTTTGCCT
GACCTTTTCCGGTAATTTGAAAACAAACCCGGTCTCGAAGCGGAGATCCGGCGATAATTACCGCAGAAAT
AAACCCATACACGAGACGTAGAACCAGCCGCACATGGCCGGAGAAACTCCTGCGAGAATTTCGTAAACTC
GCGCGCATTGCATCTGTATTTCCTAATGCGGCACTTCCAGGCCTCGATCGAGACCGTTTATCCATTGCTT
TTTTGTTGTCTTTTTCCCTCGTTCACAGAAAGTCTGAAGAAGCTATAGTAGAACTATGAGCTTTTTTTGT
TTCTGTTTTCCTTTTTTTTTTTTTTACCTCTGTGGAAATTGTTACTCTCACACTCTTTAGTTCGTTTGTT
TGTTTTGTTTATTCCAATTATGACCGGTGACGAAACGTGGTCGATGGTGGGTACCGCTTATGCTCCCCTC
CATTAGTTTCGATTATATAAAAAGGCCAAATATTGTATTATTTTCAAATGTCCTATCATTATCGTCTAAC
ATCTAATTTCTCTTAAATTTTTTCTCTTTCTTTCCTATAACACCAATAGTGAAAATCTTTTTTTCTTCTA
TATCTACAAAAACTTTTTTTTTCTATCAACCTCGTTGATAAATTTTTTCTTTAACAATCGTTAATAATTA
ATTAATTGGAAAATAACCATTTTTTCTCTCTTTTATACACACATTCAAAAGAAAGAAAAAAAATATACCC
CAGCCTCGACTAGTGAATTCGCGGCCATCACAAGTTTGTACAAAAAAGCAGGCTGCTAGCGCTACCGGTC
GCCACCATGGTGAGCGAGCTGATTAAGGAGAACATGCACATGAAGCTCTACATGGAGGGCACCGTGAACA
ACCACCACTTCAAGTGCACATCCGAGGGCGAAGGCAAGCCCTACGAGGGCACCCAGACCATGAGAATCAA
GGCGGTCGAGGGCGGCCCTCTCCCCTTCGCCTTCGACATCCTGGCTACCAGCTTCATGTACGGCAGCAAA
ACCTTCATCAACCACACCCAGGGCATCCCCGACTTCTTTAAGCAGTCCTTCCCCGAGGGCTTCACATGGG
AGAGAGTCACCACATACGAAGACGGGGGCGTGCTGACCGCTACCCAGGACACCAGCCTCCAGGACGGCTG
CCTCATCTACAACGTCAAGATCAGAGGGGTGAACTTCCCATCCAACGGCCCTGTGATGCAGAAGAAAACA
CTCGGCTGGGAGGCCTCCACCGAGACCCTGTACCCCGCTGACGGCGGCCTGGAAGGCAGAGCCGACATGG
CCCTGAAGCTCGTGGGCGGGGGCCACCTGATCTGCAACTTGAAGACCACATACAGATCCAAGAAACCCGC
TAAGAACCTCAAGATGCCCGGCGTCTACTATGTGGACAGAAGACTGGAAAGAATCAAGGAGGCCGACAAA
GAGACCTACGTCGAGCAGCACGAGGTGGCTGTGGCCAGATACTGCGACCTCCCTAGCAAACTGCTGTACA
AGTCCGGAGAGGGCAGAGGAAGTCTTCTAACATGCGGTGACGTGGAGGAGAATCCCGGCCCTGGGGATCC
ACCGGTCGCCACCATGGTGAGCAAGGGCGAGGAGCTGTTCACCGGGGTGGTGCCCATCCTGGTCGAGCTG
GACGGCGACGTAAACGGCCACAAGTTCAGCGTGTCCGGCGAGGGCGAGGGCGATGCCACCTACGGCAAGC
TGACCCTGAAGTTCATCTGCACCACCGGCAAGCTGCCCGTGCCCTGGCCCACCCTCGTGACCACCCTGTC
CTGGGGCGTGCAGTGCTTCGCCCGCTACCCCGACCACATGAAGCAGCACGACTTCTTCAAGTCCGCCATG
CCCGAAGGCTACGTCCAGGAGCGCACCATCTTCTTCAAGGACGACGGCAACTACAAGACCCGCGCCGAGG
TGAAGTTCGAGGGCGACACCCTGGTGAACCGCATCGAGCTGAAGGGCATCGACTTCAAGGAGGACGGCAA
CATCCTGGGGCACAAGCTGGAGTACAACTACTTTAGCGACAACGTCTATATCACCGCCGACAAGCAGAAG
AACGGCATCAAGGCCAACTTCAAGATCCGCCACAACATCGAGGACGGCGGCGTGCAGCTCGCCGACCACT
ACCAGCAGAACACCCCCATCGGCGACGGCCCCGTGCTGCTGCCCGACAACCACTACCTGAGCACCCAGTC
CAAGCTGAGCAAAGACCCCAACGAGAAGCGCGATCACATGGTCCTGCTGGAGTTCGTGACCGCCGCCGGG
ATCACTCTCGGCATGGACGAGCTGTACAAGTAAAGCGGCCGCACCCAGCTTTCTTGTACAAAGTGGTGTA
GTTAATTCATGATGGCCGCTGCAGGTCGACCTCGAGGGGGGGCCCGGTACCCAATTCGCCCTATAGTGAG
TCGTATTACGCGCGGATCCAGCTTTGGACTTCTTCGCCAGAGGTTTGGTCAAGTCTCCAATCAAGGTTGT
CGGCTTGTCTACCTTGCCAGAAATTTACGAAAAGATGGAAAAGGGTCAAATCGTTGGTAGATACGTTGTT
GACACTTCTAAATAAGCGAATTTCTTATGATTTATGATTTTTATTATTAAATAAGTTATAAAAAAAATAA
GTGTATACAAATTTTAAAGTGACTCTTAGGTTTTAAAACGAAAATTCTTATTCTTGAGTAACTCTTTCCT
GTAGGTCAGGTTGCTTTCTCAGGTATAGCATGAGGTCGCTCTTATTGACCACACCTCTACCGGCATGCCA
ATTCACTGGCCGTCGTTTTACAACGTCGTGACTGGGAAAACCCTGGCGTTACCCAACTTAATCGCCTTGC
AGCACATCCCCCTTTCGCCAGCTGGCGTAATAGCGAAGAGGCCCGCACCGATCGCCCTTCCCAACAGTTG
CGCAGCCTGAATGGCGAATGGCGCCTGATGCGGTATTTTCTCCTTACGCATCTGTGCGGTATTTCACACC
GCATAATCGGATCGTACTTGTTACCCATCATTGAATTTTGAACATCCGAACCTGGGAGTTTTCCCTGAAA
CAGATAGTATATTTGAACCTGTATAATAATATATAGTCTAGCGCTTTACGGAAGACAATGTATGTATTTC
GGTTCCTGGAGAAACTATTGCATCTATTGCATAGGTAATCTTGCACGTCGCATCCCCGGTTCATTTTCTG
CGTTTCCATCTTGCACTTCAATAGCATATCTTTGTTAACGAAGCATCTGTGCTTCATTTTGTAGAACAAA
AATGCAACGCGAGAGCGCTAATTTTTCAAACAAAGAATCTGAGCTGCATTTTTACAGAACAGAAATGCAA
CGCGAAAGCGCTATTTTACCAACGAAGAATCTGTGCTTCATTTTTGTAAAACAAAAATGCAACGCGAGAG
CGCTAATTTTTCAAACAAAGAATCTGAGCTGCATTTTTACAGAACAGAAATGCAACGCGAGAGCGCTATT
TTACCAACAAAGAATCTATACTTCTTTTTTGTTCTACAAAAATGCATCCCGAGAGCGCTATTTTTCTAAC
AAAGCATCTTAGATTACTTTTTTTCTCCTTTGTGCGCTCTATAATGCAGTCTCTTGATAACTTTTTGCAC
TGTAGGTCCGTTAAGGTTAGAAGAAGGCTACTTTGGTGTCTATTTTCTCTTCCATAAAAAAAGCCTGACT
CCACTTCCCGCGTTTACTGATTACTAGCGAAGCTGCGGGTGCATTTTTTCAAGATAAAGGCATCCCCGAT
TATATTCTATACCGATGTGGATTGCGCATACTTTGTGAACAGAAAGTGATAGCGTTGATGATTCTTCATT
GGTCAGAAAATTATGAACGGTTTCTTCTATTTTGTCTCTATATACTACGTATAGGAAATGTTTACATTTT
CGTATTGTTTTCGATTCACTCTATGAATAGTTCTTACTACAATTTTTTTGTCTAAAGAGTAATACTAGAG
ATAAACATAAAAAATGTAGAGGTCGAGTTTAGATGCAAGTTCAAGGAGCGAAAGGTGGATGGGTAGGTTA
TATAGGGATATAGCACAGAGATATATAGCAAAGAGATACTTTTGAGCAATGTTTGTGGAAGCGGTATTCG
CAATATTTTAGTAGCTCGTTACAGTCCGGTGCGTTTTTGGTTTTTTGAAAGTGCGTCTTCAGAGCGCTTT
TGGTTTTCAAAAGCGCTCTGAAGTTCCTATACTTTCTAGCTAGAGAATAGGAACTTCGGAATAGGAACTT
CAAAGCGTTTCCGAAAACGAGCGCTTCCGAAAATGCAACGCGAGCTGCGCACATACAGCTCACTGTTCAC
GTCGCACCTATATCTGCGTGTTGCCTGTATATATATATACATGAGAAGAACGGCATAGTGCGTGTTTATG
CTTAAATGCGTACTTATATGCGTCTATTTATGTAGGATGAAAGGTAGTCTAGTACCTCCTGTGATATTAT
CCCATTCCATGCGGGGTATCGTATGCTTCCTTCAGCACTACCCTTTAGCTGTTCTATATGCTGCCACTCC
TCAATTGGATTAGTCTCATCCTTCAATGCTATCATTTCCTTTGATATTGGATCGATCCGATGATAAGCTG
TCAAACATGAGAATTGGGTAATAACTGATATAATTAAATTGAAGCTCTAATTTGTGAGTTTAGTATACAT
GCATTTACTTATAATACAGTTTTTTAGTTTTGCTGGCCGCATCTTCTCAAATATGCTTCCCAGCCTGCTT
TTCTGTAACGTTCACCCTCTACCTTAGCATCCCTTCCCTTTGCAAATAGTCCTCTTCCAACAATAATAAT
GTCAGATCCTGTAGAGACCACATCATCCACGGTTCTATACTGTTGACCCAATGCGTCTCCCTTGTCATCT
AAACCCACACCGGGTGTCATAATCAACCAATCGTAACCTTCATCTCTTCCACCCATGTCTCTTTGAGCAA
TAAAGCCGATAACAAAATCTTTGTCGCTCTTCGCAATGTCAACAGTACCCTTAGTATATTCTCCAGTAGA
TAGGGAGCCCTTGCATGACAATTCTGCTAACATCAAAAGGCCTCTAGGTTCCTTTGTTACTTCTTCTGCC
GCCTGCTTCAAACCGCTAACAATACCTGGGCCCACCACACCGTGTGCATTCGTAATGTCTGCCCATTCTG
CTATTCTGTATACACCCGCAGAGTACTGCAATTTGACTGTATTACCAATGTCAGCAAATTTTCTGTCTTC
GAAGAGTAAAAAATTGTACTTGGCGGATAATGCCTTTAGCGGCTTAACTGTGCCCTCCATGGAAAAATCA
GTCAAGATATCCACATGTGTTTTTAGTAAACAAATTTTGGGACCTAATGCTTCAACTAACTCCAGTAATT
CCTTGGTGGTACGAACATCCAATGAAGCACACAAGTTTGTTTGCTTTTCGTGCATGATATTAAATAGCTT
GGCAGCAACAGGACTAGGATGAGTAGCAGCACGTTCCTTATATGTAGCTTTCGACATGATTTATCTTCGT
TTCCTGCATGTTTTTGTTCTGTGCAGTTGGGTTAAGAATACTGGGCAATTTCATGTTTCTTCAACACTAC
ATATGCGTATATATACCAATCTAAGTCTGTGCTCCTTCCTTCGTTCTTCCTTCTGTTCGGAGATTACCGA
ATCAAAAAAATTTCAAGGAAACCGAAATCAAAAAAAAGAATAAAAAAAAAATGATGAATTGAAAAGCTAA
TTCTTGAAGACGAAAGGGCCTCGTGATACGCCTATTTTTATAGGTTAATGTCATGATAATAATGGTTTCT
TAGACGTCAGGTGGCACTTTTCGGGGAAATGTGCGCGGAACCCCTATTTGTTTATTTTTCTAAATACATT
CAAATATGTATCCGCTCATGAGACAATAACCCTGATAAATGCTTCAATAATATTGAAAAAGGAAGAGTAT
GAGTATTCAACATTTCCGTGTCGCCCTTATTCCCTTTTTTGCGGCATTTTGCCTTCCTGTTTTTGCTCAC
CCAGAAACGCTGGTGAAAGTAAAAGATGCTGAAGATCAGTTGGGTGCACGAGTGGGTTACATCGAACTGG
ATCTCAACAGCGGTAAGATCCTTGAGAGTTTTCGCCCCGAAGAACGTTTTCCAATGATGAGCACTTTTAA
AGTTCTGCTATGTGGCGCGGTATTATCCCGTATTGACGCCGGGCAAGAGCAACTCGGTCGCCGCATACAC
TATTCTCAGAATGACTTGGTTGAGTACTCACCAGTCACAGAAAAGCATCTTACGGATGGCATGACAGTAA
GAGAATTATGCAGTGCTGCCATAACCATGAGTGATAACACTGCGGCCAACTTACTTCTGACAACGATCGG
AGGACCGAAGGAGCTAACCGCTTTTTTGCACAACATGGGGGATCATGTAACTCGCCTTGATCGTTGGGAA
CCGGAGCTGAATGAAGCCATACCAAACGACGAGCGTGACACCACGATGCCTGTAGCAATGGCAACAACGT
TGCGCAAACTATTAACTGGCGAACTACTTACTCTAGCTTCCCGGCAACAATTAATAGACTGGATGGAGGC
GGATAAAGTTGCAGGACCACTTCTGCGCTCGGCCCTTCCGGCTGGCTGGTTTATTGCTGATAAATCTGGA
GCCGGTGAGCGTGGGTCTCGCGGTATCATTGCAGCACTGGGGCCAGATGGTAAGCCCTCCCGTATCGTAG
TTATCTACACGACGGGGAGTCAGGCAACTATGGATGAACGAAATAGACAGATCGCTGAGATAGGTGCCTC
ACTGATTAAGCATTGGTAACTGTCAGACCAAGTTTACTCATATATACTTTAGATTGATTTAAAACTTCAT
TTTTAATTTAAAAGGATCTAGGTGAAGATCCTTTTTGATAATCTCATGACCAAAATCCCTTAACGTGAGT
TTTCGTTCCACTGAGCGTCAGACCCCGTAGAAAAGATCAAAGGATCTTCTTGAGATCCTTTTTTTCTGCG
CGTAATCTGCTGCTTGCAAACAAAAAAACCACCGCTACCAGCGGTGGTTTGTTTGCCGGATCAAGAGCTA
CCAACTCTTTTTCCGAAGGTAACTGGCTTCAGCAGAGCGCAGATACCAAATACTGTTCTTCTAGTGTAGC
CGTAGTTAGGCCACCACTTCAAGAACTCTGTAGCACCGCCTACATACCTCGCTCTGCTAATCCTGTTACC
AGTGGCTGCTGCCAGTGGCGATAAGTCGTGTCTTACCGGGTTGGACTCAAGACGATAGTTACCGGATAAG
GCGCAGCGGTCGGGCTGAACGGGGGGTTCGTGCACACAGCCCAGCTTGGAGCGAACGACCTACACCGAAC
TGAGATACCTACAGCGTGAGCTATGAGAAAGCGCCACGCTTCCCGAAGGGAGAAAGGCGGACAGGTATCC
GGTAAGCGGCAGGGTCGGAACAGGAGAGCGCACGAGGGAGCTTCCAGGGGGAAACGCCTGGTATCTTTAT
AGTCCTGTCGGGTTTCGCCACCTCTGACTTGAGCGTCGATTTTTGTGATGCTCGTCAGGGGGGCGGAGCC
TATGGAAAAACGCCAGCAACGCGGCCTTTTTACGGTTCCTGGCCTTTTGCTGGCCTTTTGCTCACATGTT
CTTTCCTGCGTTATCCCCTGATTCTGTGGATAACCGTATTACCGCCTTTGAGTGAGCTGATACCGCTCGC
CGCAGCCGAACGACCGAGCGCAGCGAGTCAGTGAGCGAGGAAGCGGAAGAGCGCCCAATACGCAAACCGC
CTCTCCCCGCGCGTTGGCCGATTCATTAATGCAGCTGGCACGACAGGTTTCCCGACTGGAAAGCGGGCAG
TGAGCGCAACGCAATTAATGTGAGTTAGCTCACTCATTAGGCACCCCAGGCTTTACACTTTATGCTTCCG
GCTCGTATGTTGTGTGGAATTGTGAGCGGATAACAATTTCACACAGGAAACAGCTATGACCATGATTACG
CCAAGCTTACCGCATCAGGAAATTGTAAGCGTTAATATTTTGTTAAAATTCGCGTTAAATTTTTGTTAAA
TCAGCTCATTTTTTAACCAATAGGCCGAAATCGGCAAAATCCCTTATAAATCAAAAGAATAGACCGAGAT
AGGGT
[37 nt withheld, positions 8126-8162]
AAAGAACGTGGACTCCAACGTCAAAGG
[49 nt withheld, positions 8190-8238]
T
[91 nt withheld, positions 8240-8330]
G
[124 nt withheld, positions 8332-8455]
CCATTCGC
